Addgene plasmid #135832: D16_Ld_090240
Purpose: Expression of Leishmania donovani ectodomain in mammalian cells
Depositing lab: Gavin Wright. Depositing organization: Wellcome Sanger Institute. Publication: Systematic identification of genes encoding cell surface and secreted proteins that are essential for in vitro growth and infection in Leishmania donovani. Roberts AJ, Ong HB, Clare S, Brandt C, Harcourt K, Franssen SU, Cotton JA, Muller-Sienerth N, Wright GJ. PLoS Pathog. 2022 Feb 24;18(2):e1010364. doi: 10.1371/journal.ppat.1010364. eCollection 2022 Feb. PubMed 35202447.
Backbone
  Vector backbone: pTT3
  Backbone manufacturer: Yves Durocher, NRC
  Backbone size w/o insert (bp): 6132
  Vector type: Mammalian Expression
Growth in bacteria
  Bacterial resistance: Ampicillin, 100 μg/mL
  Growth temperature: 37°C
  Growth strain: DH5alpha
  Copy number: High Copy
Gene/Insert
  Gene/Insert name: hypothetical protein, conserved (alt name: LDPBK_090240)
  Species: Leishmania donovani
  Insert size (bp): 2312
  Tag / fusion protein: biotinylation sequence and His tag (C terminal on insert)
  Cloning method: Unknown
Terms and licenses: Academic/Nonprofit Terms; Industry Terms: Not Available to Industry
How to cite: D16_Ld_090240 was a gift from Gavin Wright (Addgene plasmid # 135832 ; http://n2t.net/addgene:135832 ; RRID:Addgene_135832)
