[The description below was written by a language model from this plasmid's Addgene catalogue record and pLannotate feature annotations shown in this document.]
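Description:
D16_Ld_090240 is a mammalian expression plasmid built on the pTT3 backbone and designed to produce the extracellular region (ectodomain) of a Leishmania donovani protein as a soluble, secreted recombinant protein. The insert, about 2.3 kb, derives from a gene annotated only as a conserved hypothetical protein (LDPBK_090240). It carries a C-terminal biotinylation sequence and a His tag, which would allow capture on streptavidin after biotinylation and purification by metal affinity. The insert and its tags were not annotated in the feature table, but the unannotated stretch between the signal sequence and the polyadenylation signal is where they would lie.

Expression is driven by the human CMV immediate early enhancer and promoter, which span the numbering origin of the circular 8,424 nt sequence. Downstream are adenovirus-derived leader and splice elements and a chimeric intron fragment, which generally improve transcript processing; the fragment labelled as adenoviral terminal protein on the opposite strand is most likely an incidental match within this adenoviral leader region rather than an expressed gene. A fragment of a mouse immunoglobulin heavy chain signal sequence sits just upstream of the insert to direct the protein into the secretory pathway, and a rabbit β-globin poly(A) signal terminates the transcript. An Epstein-Barr virus oriP fragment supports episomal maintenance in cells that supply EBNA1, favouring high-yield transient expression. In E. coli the plasmid replicates from a high-copy ColE1/pUC origin and is selected with ampicillin via β-lactamase; the lac and tet promoter remnants are backbone leftovers. The construct belongs to a set used to study L. donovani cell surface and secreted proteins.
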