Features (pLannotate 1.2.2; 17 found; start..end, strand, type, name):
      2..201     +  promoter       CMV promoter: human cytomegalovirus (CMV) immediate early promoter
    269..307     +  misc_feature   Ad SA (fragment): adenovirus major late transcript splice acceptor (Friedrich and Soriano, 1991)
    340..549     -  CDS            PTP (fragment): TERM_ADE02 - Experimental evidence at protein level: Swiss-Prot protein existence level 1. Protein covalently bound to the viral DNA that acts as a primer for viral genomic replication by DNA strand displacement. Assembles on the viral origin of replication in an initiation complex with viral polymerase, DBP, host NFIA and host POU2F1/OCT1. During initiation, the polymerase covalently couples the first dCTP with Ser- 580 of pTP. The terminal protein stimulates the template activity over 20 fold compared to protein-free templates. Neo-synthesized viral genomes are linked to two preterminal prot
    580..669     +  intron         chimeric intron (fragment): chimera between introns from adenovirus and immunoglobulin heavy chain genes
    688..734     +  CDS            IgH signal sequence (fragment): signal sequence from the mouse immunoglobulin heavy chain variable region
   3271..3326    +  polyA_signal   β-globin poly(A) signal: rabbit β-globin polyadenylation signal (Gil and Proudfoot, 1987)
   3840..5521    -  rep_origin     oriP (fragment): Epstein-Barr virus oriP replication origin (Yates et al., 2000)
   5648..5752    +  promoter       AmpR promoter: bla
   5753..6613    +  CDS            AmpR: β-lactamase; bla; confers resistance to ampicillin, carbenicillin, and related antibiotics
   6784..7372    +  rep_origin     ori: high-copy-number ColE1/pMB1/pBR322/pUC origin of replication
   7555..7647    +  CDS            lacI (fragment): lac repressor; lacI; The lac repressor binds to the lac operator to inhibit transcription in E. coli. This inhibition can be relieved by adding lactose or isopropyl-β-D-thiogalactopyranoside (IPTG).
   7660..7681    +  protein_bind   CAP binding site: CAP binding activates transcription in the presence of cAMP. E. coli catabolite activator protein
   7696..7726    +  promoter       lac promoter: promoter for the E. coli lac operon
   7734..7750    +  protein_bind   lac operator: The lac repressor binds to the lac operator to inhibit transcription in E. coli. This inhibition can be relieved by adding lactose or isopropyl-β-D-thiogalactopyranoside (IPTG). lac repressor encoded by lacI
   7820..7836    +  promoter       tet promoter (fragment): E. coli promoter for tetracycline efflux protein gene
   7846..7871    -  CDS            bla(M) (fragment): β-lactamase lacking the signal sequence; bla(M); allows cytosolic expression of β-lactamase
   8045..8424    +  enhancer       CMV enhancer: human cytomegalovirus immediate early enhancer
>Addgene plasmid #135832 | D16_Ld_090240 | addgene full sequence | sequence record 274532 | Addgene NGS Result
GTGATGCGGTTTTGGCAGTACACCAATGGGCGTGGATAGCGGTTTGACTCACGGGGATTTCCAAGTCTCC
ACCCCATTGACGTCAATGGGAGTTTGTTTTGGCACCAAAATCAACGGGACTTTCCAAAATGTCGTAATAA
CCCCGCCCCGTTGACGCAAATGGGCGGTAGGCGTGTACGGTGGGAGGTCTATATAAGCAGAGCTCGTTTA
GTGAACCGTCAGATCCTCACTCTCTTCCGCATCGCTGTCTGCGAGGGCCAGCTGTTGGGCTCGCGGTTGA
GGACAAACTCTTCGCGGTCTTTCCAGTACTCTTGGATCGGAAACCCGTCGGCCTCCGAACGGTACTCCGC
CACCGAGGGACCTGAGCGAGTCCGCATCGACCGGATCGGAAAACCTCTCGAGAAAGGCGTCTAACCAGTC
ACAGTCGCAAGGTAGGCTGAGCACCGTGGCGGGCGGCAGCGGGTGGCGGTCGGGGTTGTTTCTGGCGGAG
GTGCTGCTGATGATGTAATTAAAGTAGGCGGTCTTGAGACGGCGGATGGTCGAGGTGAGGTGTGGCAGGC
TTGAGATCCAGCTGTTGGGGTGAGTACTCCCTCTCAAAAGCGGGCATTACTTCTGCGCTAAGATTGTCAG
TTTCCAAAAACGAGGAGGATTTGATATTCACCTGGCCCGATCTGGCCATACACTTGAGTGACAATGACAT
CCACTTTGCCTTTCTCTCCACAGGTGTCCACTCCCAGGTCCAAGTTTGCCACCATGGAGTTTCAGACCCA
GGTACTCATGTCCCTGCTGCTCTGCATGTCTGGTGCGGCCGCCACCTACTTCACCTTTCTGAACGTGCCC
GTGGAAGCCGAGGAACCCGGCAGCACAGCTACAGCCTCTGCTGGCGACGGCGTGTCCGCCATGGTCGGAG
CTGCTCCATCTGGCGCCCTGCCTGGCACAGGATCCGATGGCGCCGAGTACGGCCACGCCTACGACCCTCT
GCTCCTGCTGCCTCACGAGCTGCCCCTGTACACCAGCATCACCAGATACGTGTCCCTGGCCGAGGACACC
ACCCTGGGAATCGCCTACCGGTGGCTGCTGATCAACGGCCTGCACTACAGCCCCAGAGAGGTGTACGGCG
AGCGGCGGCTGAGAGAGTGGGGCTACTGCTACAGCAGCAGCGTGGGCGGACCCTCCGGCGGCAAAGATGT
GGATGTGGCCCTGAGCGGAGCCGGCATGAGAGTGTCCGACAGACCTAGCAGCGCCGTGGCCGCCTCTCTG
TCTAGCGCCGGATCTGCCATGGCCGCCAGCCTGGACAGCAGCCGGTGCAGCAGAAGAAGGCTGAGAAGAG
GCGCCGCTGCCGCTGCTGCCGCACCTCCTACACCCCTGAGAAGGGAAAGCGCCCACTGGGTCAACGTGCT
GATTAGATGCGCCGCCTTCCTGTGCCTGGGCGGAGGCACCGTGAAGCCCGAAGTGTGGACCGACCATCTG
CTGTACGGGGCCGAGAAGGTGCTGGAAAGCGTGAACGTGGGCTACGAGAACCGGATGCGGGCCAGAGCCG
CCCAGGCTCATGCTGTGGCAGCCCAGCTGGCCTCTGCCGCCCATCCTAGCCCTCCACCTCACAGAGCCAG
CAGCCAGAGCGCTGCCCCACTGCTGACCGCCCCTAGAAAGCCCCTGCTGCGGATCCAGCTGCTGGAACTG
GGCTCTGGCCTGCTGGGCGGCACACTGAGAGATGTGCGCAGACCCCCCCTGAGCCTGCACCATGGCGCCT
CTGATGCCAGCGGCAGCTCTGCCACCCCTGCCAGAGCTACCCCTCCTGCTAGAAGGGCCGCTACCGCAGC
CGCCGCTGGATCTCCTGGAATGGCCCCATCTGCCGCAGGCTTCGCCCACCATCACCACCACAGCAACAGC
TCCGTGTCCAGCGACCACAGACAGCAGATCAGCTCCCACGCCGCCCTGTACGCCCCAAGCAGCCTGCTGT
CCTCTAGCGTGGCCGGCCTGAGCACCGCCATCACCGATGCCGTGTCCTCCGTGACCACCAGGGGCACCGA
TTCCGCCCACCTGAGCGATCCTGTGGCTGGCGCTCCAGTGGCCGATTACGCCGGCTCCTGCCCTCTGTTT
ACTGGCGGCGGAGGGGGAGCCTCTTCTGCCGGCGCTCAGCTGGGAGTGGTGCTGCCCAGAGTGGAAGGCG
ACGTGATCAGCGTGGAACAGGCCTACAGCGAGGGCTGCCACATGAGGCCTCCAACCCCAGCCGCCTCCAA
TAGCACCCCCGCTAGAGCCCTGTCTGCAGCCGCTAGCGCCAGCCCTCTGCCTAGAGCCAGTGCCGCCTTT
CAGCTGCGGTGCTTCGCCGTGCCTCTCCTGTACGAGGACCAGCGGTTTCACGTGCGGCTGGGCTGCTGTC
TGCCTCTGGGAGCACTGCTGCCCGTGTCTCTGTGCGTGCCCCCCGATGTGCTGACCCTGAACTGCGCTGT
GGCCGTGCACAGAGTGACCTTCACCGGCCACCTGTATGCCGCTTTCCACGGCGCCAGGGTGGAACTGAGC
TTCCCCACAGCCCCCCTGTTCACCGCCGTGGTCAAAGTGATGCCCGACACCAGCGACGCCAGCTCCGGCA
GCGGAAGCGTGGCAGAAGTGTCCCATCACGGCGGATGGGGCATGAGGGCAGCTGGGGGAGGCGGAGTGCA
TAGCGGAGCAGCCGCAGCAGCTGCCACTACCGCCTTTACCGCCACATACACCCAGCGGAACGAGGCCACC
GTCGTGGGAGGCAGCAGCATCGATGGCGGCAGAGACTCCTACAACGCCGCAGCCCGACCTCCCCTGCCTC
CCAGAAGCGGCCTGTACAGCTCTGGCTCCAATGCCTCCCTGAACCACCACCATAGATCCGGCATGTCCGG
GGGAGGGGGCACAAGCGCCTCCGGCTCTTGCCTGAACGAGCACAACGAGAAAGTGCAGGAAGTGGTCCTG
CTGGCTGTGCGGAGACTGATCGAGAGCCTGACCTACCCCAAGGTGCTCGTGGGCGAACTCGTGTGCAGAA
GGCCTAGCGGCGCTGGCGGAACAGCCGAGGGCGGAGCTGAAATGCAGCTGCAGCTCAGATGGACCAGACA
GACCGCTAGCCTGCCACTGTGCATGGGCGCGCCCGGCAGCCTGCACCACATCCTGGACGCCCAGAAGATG
CTGTGGAACCACAGGGACAGGAACCTGCCTCCTCTGGCCCCTCTGGGCCCCCACCACCATCACCACCATT
GAGTCTAGACACGTGATTAATTAAGGATCCCCCGACCTCGACCTCTGGCTAATAAAGGAAATTTATTTTC
ATTGCAATAGTGTGTTGGAATTTTTTGTGTCTCTCACTCGGAAGGACATATGGGAGGGCAAATCATTTGG
TCGAGATCCCTCGGAGATCTCTAGCTAGAGGATCGATCCCCGCCCCGGACGAACTAAACCTGACTACGAC
ATCTCTGCCCCTTCTTCGCGGGGCAGTGCATGTAATCCCTTCAGTTGGTTGGTACAACTTGCCAACTGGG
CCCTGTTCCACATGTGACACGGGGGGGGACCAAACACAAAGGGGTTCTCTGACTGTAGTTGACATCCTTA
TAAATGGATGTGCACATTTGCCAACACTGAGTGGCTTTCATCCTGGAGCAGACTTTGCAGTCTGTGGACT
GCAACACAACATTGCCTTTATGTGTAACTCTTGGCTGAAGCTCTTACACCAATGCTGGGGGACATGTACC
TCCCAGGGGCCCAGGAAGACTACGGGAGGCTACACCAACGTCAATCAGAGGGGCCTGTGTAGCTACCGAT
AAGCGGACCCTCAAGAGGGCATTAGCAATAGTGTTTATAAGGCCCCCTTGTTAACCCTAAACGGGTAGCA
TATGCTTCCCGGGTAGTAGTATATACTATCCAGACTAACCCTAATTCAATAGCATATGTTACCCAACGGG
AAGCATATGCTATCGAATTAGGGTTAGTAAAAGGGTCCTAAGGAACAGCGATATCTCCCACCCCATGAGC
TGTCACGGTTTTATTTACATGGGGTCAGGATTCCACGAGGGTAGTGAACCATTTTAGTCACAAGGGCAGT
GGCTGAAGATCAAGGAGCGGGCAGTGAACTCTCCTGAATCTTCGCCTGCTTCTTCATTCTCCTTCGTTTA
GCTAATAGAATAACTGCTGAGTTGTGAACAGTAAGGTGTATGTGAGGTGCTCGAAAACAAGGTTTCAGGT
GACGCCCCCAGAATAAAATTTGGACGGGGGGTTCAGTGGTGGCATTGTGCTATGACACCAATATAACCCT
CACAAACCCCTTGGGCAATAAATACTAGTGTAGGAATGAAACATTCTGAATATCTTTAACAATAGAAATC
CATGGGGTGGGGACAAGCCGTAAAGACTGGATGTCCATCTCACACGAATTTATGGCTATGGGCAACACAT
AATCCTAGTGCAATATGATACTGGGGTTATTAAGATGTGTCCCAGGCAGGGACCAAGACAGGTGAACCAT
GTTGTTACACTCTATTTGTAACAAGGGGAAAGAGAGTGGACGCCGACAGCAGCGGACTCCACTGGTTGTC
TCTAACACCCCCGAAAATTAAACGGGGCTCCACGCCAATGGGGCCCATAAACAAAGACAAGTGGCCACTC
TTTTTTTTGAAATTGTGGAGTGGGGGCACGCGTCAGCCCCCACACGCCGCCCTGCGGTTTTGGACTGTAA
AATAAGGGTGTAATAACTTGGCTGATTGTAACCCCGCTAACCACTGCGGTCAAACCACTTGCCCACAAAA
CCACTAATGGCACCCCGGGGAATACCTGCATAAGTAGGTGGGCGGGCCAAGATAGGGGCGCGATTGCTGC
GATCTGGAGGACAAATTACACACACTTGCGCCTGAGCGCCAAGCACAGGGTTGTTGGTCCTCATATTCAC
GAGGTCGCTGAGAGCACGGTGGGCTAATGTTGCCATGGGTAGCATATACTACCCAAATATCTGGATAGCA
TATGCTATCCTAATCTATATCTGGGTAGCATAGGCTATCCTAATCTATATCTGGGTAGCATATGCTATCC
TAATCTATATCTGGGTAGTATATGCTATCCTAATTTATATCTGGGTAGCATAGGCTATCCTAATCTATAT
CTGGGTAGCATATGCTATCCTAATCTATATCTGGGTAGTATATGCTATCCTAATCTGTATCCGGGTAGCA
TATGCTATCCTAATAGAGATTAGGGTAGTATATGCTATCCTAATTTATATCTGGGTAGCATATACTACCC
AAATATCTGGATAGCATATGCTATCCTAATCTATATCTGGGTAGCATATGCTATCCTAATCTATATCTGG
GTAGCATAGGCTATCCTAATCTATATCTGGGTAGCATATGCTATCCTAATCTATATCTGGGTAGTATATG
CTATCCTAATTTATATCTGGGTAGCATAGGCTATCCTAATCTATATCTGGGTAGCATATGCTATCCTAAT
CTATATCTGGGTAGTATATGCTATCCTAATCTGTATCCGGGTAGCATATGCTATCCTCATGATAAGCTGT
CAAACATGAGAATTTTCTTGAAGACGAAAGGGCCTCGTGATACGCCTATTTTTATAGGTTAATGTCATGA
TAATAATGGTTTCTTAGACGTCAGGTGGCACTTTTCGGGGAAATGTGCGCGGAACCCCTATTTGTTTATT
TTTCTAAATACATTCAAATATGTATCCGCTCATGAGACAATAACCCTGATAAATGCTTCAATAATATTGA
AAAAGGAAGAGTATGAGTATTCAACATTTCCGTGTCGCCCTTATTCCCTTTTTTGCGGCATTTTGCCTTC
CTGTTTTTGCTCACCCAGAAACGCTGGTGAAAGTAAAAGATGCTGAAGATCAGTTGGGTGCACGAGTGGG
TTACATCGAACTGGATCTCAACAGCGGTAAGATCCTTGAGAGTTTTCGCCCCGAAGAACGTTTTCCAATG
ATGAGCACTTTTAAAGTTCTGCTATGTGGCGCGGTATTATCCCGTGTTGACGCCGGGCAAGAGCAACTCG
GTCGCCGCATACACTATTCTCAGAATGACTTGGTTGAGTACTCACCAGTCACAGAAAAGCATCTTACGGA
TGGCATGACAGTAAGAGAATTATGCAGTGCTGCCATAACCATGAGTGATAACACTGCGGCCAACTTACTT
CTGACAACGATCGGAGGACCGAAGGAGCTAACCGCTTTTTTGCACAACATGGGGGATCATGTAACTCGCC
TTGATCGTTGGGAACCGGAGCTGAATGAAGCCATACCAAACGACGAGCGTGACACCACGATGCCTGCAGC
AATGGCAACAACGTTGCGCAAACTATTAACTGGCGAACTACTTACTCTAGCTTCCCGGCAACAATTAATA
GACTGGATGGAGGCGGATAAAGTTGCAGGACCACTTCTGCGCTCGGCCCTTCCGGCTGGCTGGTTTATTG
CTGATAAATCTGGAGCCGGTGAGCGTGGGTCTCGCGGTATCATTGCAGCACTGGGGCCAGATGGTAAGCC
CTCCCGTATCGTAGTTATCTACACGACGGGGAGTCAGGCAACTATGGATGAACGAAATAGACAGATCGCT
GAGATAGGTGCCTCACTGATTAAGCATTGGTAACTGTCAGACCAAGTTTACTCATATATACTTTAGATTG
ATTTAAAACTTCATTTTTAATTTAAAAGGATCTAGGTGAAGATCCTTTTTGATAATCTCATGACCAAAAT
CCCTTAACGTGAGTTTTCGTTCCACTGAGCGTCAGACCCCGTAGAAAAGATCAAAGGATCTTCTTGAGAT
CCTTTTTTTCTGCGCGTAATCTGCTGCTTGCAAACAAAAAAACCACCGCTACCAGCGGTGGTTTGTTTGC
CGGATCAAGAGCTACCAACTCTTTTTCCGAAGGTAACTGGCTTCAGCAGAGCGCAGATACCAAATACTGT
TCTTCTAGTGTAGCCGTAGTTAGGCCACCACTTCAAGAACTCTGTAGCACCGCCTACATACCTCGCTCTG
CTAATCCTGTTACCAGTGGCTGCTGCCAGTGGCGATAAGTCGTGTCTTACCGGGTTGGACTCAAGACGAT
AGTTACCGGATAAGGCGCAGCGGTCGGGCTGAACGGGGGGTTCGTGCACACAGCCCAGCTTGGAGCGAAC
GACCTACACCGAACTGAGATACCTACAGCGTGAGCTATGAGAAAGCGCCACGCTTCCCGAAGGGAGAAAG
GCGGACAGGTATCCGGTAAGCGGCAGGGTCGGAACAGGAGAGCGCACGAGGGAGCTTCCAGGGGGAAACG
CCTGGTATCTTTATAGTCCTGTCGGGTTTCGCCACCTCTGACTTGAGCGTCGATTTTTGTGATGCTCGTC
AGGGGGGCGGAGCCTATGGAAAAACGCCAGCAACGCGGCCTTTTTACGGTTCCTGGCCTTTTGCTGGCCT
TTTGCTCACATGTTCTTTCCTGCGTTATCCCCTGATTCTGTGGATAACCGTATTACCGCCTTTGAGTGAG
CTGATACCGCTCGCCGCAGCCGAACGACCGAGCGCAGCGAGTCAGTGAGCGAGGAAGCGGAAGAGCGCCC
AATACGCAAACCGCCTCTCCCCGCGCGTTGGCCGATTCATTAATGCAGCTGGCACGACAGGTTTCCCGAC
TGGAAAGCGGGCAGTGAGCGCAACGCAATTAATGTGAGTTAGCTCACTCATTAGGCACCCCAGGCTTTAC
ACTTTATGCTTCCGGCTCGTATGTTGTGTGGAATTGTGAGCGGATAACAATTTCACACAGGAAACAGCTA
TGACCATGATTACGCCAAGCTCTAGCTAGAGGTCGACCAATTCTCATGTTTGACAGCTTATCATCGCAGA
TCCGGGCAACGTTGTTGCCATTGCTGCAGGCGCAGAACTGGTAGGTATGGAAGATCTATACATTGAATCA
ATATTGGCAATTAGCCATATTAGTCATTGGTTATATAGCATAAATCAATATTGGCTATTGGCCATTGCAT
ACGTTGTATCTATATCATAATATGTACATTTATATTGGCTCATGTCCAATATGACCGCCATGTTGACATT
GATTATTGACTAGTTATTAATAGTAATCAATTACGGGGTCATTAGTTCATAGCCCATATATGGAGTTCCG
CGTTACATAACTTACGGTAAATGGCCCGCCTGGCTGACCGCCCAACGACCCCCGCCCATTGACGTCAATA
ATGACGTATGTTCCCATAGTAACGCCAATAGGGACTTTCCATTGACGTCAATGGGTGGAGTATTTACGGT
AAACTGCCCACTTGGCAGTACATCAAGTGTATCATATGCCAAGTCCGCCCCCTATTGACGTCAATGACGG
TAAATGGCCCGCCTGGCATTATGCCCAGTACATGACCTTACGGGACTTTCCTACTTGGCAGTACATCTAC
GTATTAGTCATCGCTATTACCATG
